>Addgene plasmid #134619 | pBa.GFP-KIF1Balpha tail 387-1150 | addgene full sequence | sequence record 267791 | Addgene NGS Result
TCGAGGTGAGCCCCACGTTCTGCTTCACTCTCCCCATCTCCCCCCCCTCCCCACCCCCAATTTTGTATTT
ATTTATTTTTTAATTATTTTGTGCAGCGATGGGGGCGGGGGGGGGGGGGCGCGCGCCAGGCGGGGCGGGG
CGGGGCGAGGGGCGGGGCGGGGCGAGGCGGAGAGGTGCGGCGGCAGCCAATCAGAGCGGCGCGCTCCGAA
AGTTTCCTTTTATGGCGAGGCGGCGGCGGCGGCGGCCCTATAAAAAGCGAAGCGCGCGGCGGGCGGGAGT
CGCTGCGCGCTGCCTTCGCCCCGTGCCCCGCTCCGCCGCCGCCTCGCGCCGCCCGCCCCGGCTCTGACTG
ACCGCGTTACTCCCACAGGTGAGCGGGCGGGACGGCCCTTCTCCTCCGGGCTGTAATTAGCGCTTGGTTT
AATGACGGCTCGTTTCTTTTCTGTGGCTGCGTGAAAGCCTTAAAGGGCTCCGGGAGGGCCCTTTGTGCGG
GGGGGAGCGGCTCGGGGGGTGCGTGCGTGTGTGTGTGCGTGGGGAGCGCCGCGTGCGGCTCCGCGCTGCC
CGGCGGCTGTGAGCGCTGCGGGCGCGGCGCGGGGCTTTGTGCGCTCCGCAGTGTGCGCGAGGGGAGCGCG
GCCGGGGGCGGTGCCCCGCGGTGCGGGGGGGGCTGCGAGGGGAACAAAGGCTGCGTGCGGGGTGTGTGCG
TGGGGGGGTGAGCAGGGGGTGTGGGCGCGGCGGTCGGGCTGTAACCCCCCCCTGCACCCCCCTCCCCGAG
TTGCTGAGCACGGCCCGGCTTCGGGTGCGGGGCTCCGTGCGGGGCGTGGCGCGGGGCTCGCCGTGCCGGG
CGGGGGGTGGCGGCAGGTGGGGGTGCCGGGCGGGGCGGGGCCGCCTCGGGCCGGGGAGGGCTCGGGGGAG
GGGCGCGGCGGCCCCCGGAGCGCCGGCGGCTGTCGAGGCGCGGCGAGCCGCAGCCATTGCCTTTTATGGT
AATCGTGCGAGAGGGCGCAGGGACTTCCTTTGTCCCAAATCTGTGCGGAGCCGAAATCTGGGAGGCGCCG
CCGCACCCCCTCTAGCGGGCGCGGGGCGAAGCGGTGCGGCGCCGGCAGGAAGGAAATGGGCGGGGAGGGC
CTTCGTGCGTCGCCGCGCCGCCGTCCCCTTCTCCATCTCCAGCCTCGGGGCTGTCCGCAGGGGGACGGCT
GCCTTCGGGGGGGACGGGGCAGGGCGGGGTTCGGCTTCTGGCGTGTGACCGGCGGGGTTTATATCTTCCC
TTCTCTGTTCCTCCGCAGCCCCCAAGCTTGGCGCGCCTAGGCCTACCATGGTGAGCAAGGGCGGGGAGCT
GTTCACCGGGGTGGTGCCCATCCTGGTCGAGCTGGACGGCGACGTAAACGGCCACAAGTTCAGCGTGTCC
GGCGAGGGCGAGGGCGATGCCACCTACGGCAAGCTGACCCTGAAGTTCATCTGCACCACCGGCAAGCTGC
CCGTGCCCTGGCCCACCCTCGTGACCACCCTGACCTACGGCGTGCAGTGCTTCAGCCGCTACCCCGACCA
CATGAAGCAGCACGACTTCTTCAAGTCCGCCATGCCCGAAGGCTACGTCCAGGAGCGCACCATCTTCTTC
AAGGACGACGGCAACTACAAGACCCGCGCCGAGGTGAAGTTCGAGGGCGACACCCTGGTGAACCGCATCG
AGCTGAAGGGCATCGACTTCAAGGAGGACGGCAACATCCTGGGGCACAAGCTGGAGTACAACTACAACAG
CCACAACGTCTATATCATGGCCGACAAGCAGAAGAACGGCATCAAGGTGAACTTCAAGATCCGCCACAAC
ATCGAGGACGGCAGCGTGCAGCTCGCCGACCACTACCAGCAGAACACCCCCATCGGCGACGGCCCCGTGC
TGCTGCCCGACAACCACTACCTGAGCACCCAGTCCGCCCTGAGCAAAGACCCCAACGAGAAGCGCGATCA
CATGGTCCTGCTGGAGTTCGTGACCGCCGCCGGGATCACTCTCGGCATGGACGAGCTGTACAAGGGAGGA
TCCGGAGGCGATACATCCATGGGGTCCCTCACTTCATCCCCGTCTTCATGCTCACTTAATAGTCAGGCGG
GCCTAACCTCTGTGACCAGTATTCAAGAGAGGATTATGTCTACACCTGGAGGGGAGGAAGCCATTGAACG
TCTGAAGGAGTCAGAGAAGATCATTGCTGAGTTGAATGAAACCTGGGAAGAGAAACTTCGTAAAACAGAG
GCCATCAGAATGGAGAGAGAAGCCTTGTTGGCTGAGATGGGAGTTGCCATACGGGAAGATGGGGGAACAC
TTGGCGTTTTCTCACCTAAAAAGACTCCACACCTTGTTAACCTCAATGAAGACCCTCTAATGTCGGAGTG
TTTGCTTTATTATATCAAGGACGGAATTACAAGGGTTGGCCAAGCAGATGCTGAGCGGCGCCAGGACATC
GTGCTGAGTGGGGCCCACATTAAAGAAGAGCATTGTATCTTTCGGAGTGAGAGAAACAACACTGGCGAAG
TTATTGTGACCTTAGAGCCCTGTGAGCGCTCAGAAACCTATGTGAATGGCAAGAGGGTGGCCCATCCTGT
TCAGCTGCGCTCAGGGAACCGTATCATCATGGGTAAAAATCATGTTTTCCGCTTTAACCACCCTGAGCAA
GCTCGAGCAGAGCGGGAGAAGACTCCCTCTGCTGAGACCCCCTCTGAGCCTGTGGATTGGACATTTGCTC
AGAGAGAACTTCTTGAAAAACAAGGGATTGATATGAAACAGGAGATGGAGAAAAGGCTTCAGGAAATGGA
GATCCTTTACAAAAGGGAGAAGGAGGAAGCTGACCTTCTTCTGGAGCAGCAGAGGCTGGACGCGGATTCT
GATAGCGGGGACGATTCTGACAAGAGATCCTGTGAAGAGAGCTGGAAACTGATTACTTCTCTGAGAGAAA
AGCTACCTCCCAGCAAGTTACAAACCATTGTTAAAAAGTGTGGGCTCCCCAGCAGCGGAAAGAAACGAGA
ACCAATTAAAATGTATCAGATCCCACAAAGAAGGCGCCTGAGTAAAGATTCCAAGTGGGTCACCATCTCA
GATCTTAAGATCCAGGCTGTTAAAGAGATTTGCTATGAGGTTGCCCTCAATGACTTTAGGCACAGTCGGC
AGGAGATCGAAGCCTTGGCCATCGTTAAGATGAAGGAACTCTGTGCCATGTATGGGAAGAAAGACCCCAA
TGAGCGGGACTCCTGGAGGGCTGTGGCCAGGGACGTGTGGGACACTGTTGGGGTGGGGGATGAGAAGATT
GAAGATATGATGGTCACTGGGAAAGCTGGGACAGATGTAGATGACCTCAAGGTCCACATAGACAAGCTGG
AAGATATTTTGCAAGAAGTCAAAAAGCAAAATAATATGAAAGATGAAGAGATCAAAGTCTTAAGGAATAA
AATGCTCAAAATGGAGAAAGTGTTGCCATTGATTGGATCACAGGAACAGAAGAGCCAAGGAAACCAAAAG
ACAGAAGAGCCCCTGGTTGCTAGTGCTAACAGCATCCCTGATACTGGTATCCGTAAAGGAGACAGCAGAG
AACTTGCCAAAGAAGAACGTGTTTCCCAGCTGATGAACGGGGATCCGGCTTTTAGACGTGGACGTCTGCG
TTGGATGAGACAAGAACAGATTCGGTTTAAGAACCTGCAACAGCAAGAGATAACAAAACAGCTTCGTCGG
CAGAATGTACCCCACAGGTTCATCCCCCCTGAGAACCGGAAGCCCCGCTTTCCCTTCAAGAGCAATGCTA
AGCACAGAAACTCTTGGAGTCCTGGGACACATATTATCATAACAGAAGATGAGGTAATTGAGCTAAGAGT
TCCAAAAGATGAAGAAGGAAGGAGAGGAAATAAGGAAGAAAAGGTGGGGAGAGCAGCTTCTGAAGACCCC
CAGTCAGCCTGCGGCTCCCAGGGCACGCGAAGTCAGGGTCACATCCAAGTCAGCAAACAGCACATTATCA
GTCAACAAGCACCACCTCCGCTACGCTGGAGAAGCAATTCCCTCAATAATGGCCAACCGAAAAACATGCG
TTGCCAGGCAGCTGCCTCCTCAGAGTCACTAAACTCCCACAGCAGTCACCCCAACGCTGATGTACAAACT
TTCCAGGCCAAGCGTCACATTCACCAACACCGTCAGTCTTACTGTAATTATAACACTGGAGATCAGGTAG
AGGGCAGTACAGCCAACTGCTGTCAAAAGCAGACTGACAAGCCCAGCCACTGTAGCCAATTTGAGACACC
TCCAAGGATGAGGAGACAGTTCTCAGCACCCAATCTCAAAGCGGGTCGAGAAACCACAGTCTAATCTAGA
TAAGTAATGATCATAATCAGCCATATCACATCTGTAGAGGTTTTACTTGCTTTAAAAAACCTCCCACACC
TCCCCCTGAACCTGAAACATAAAATGAATGCAATTGTTGTTGTTAACTTGTTTATTGCAGCTTATAATGG
TTACAAATAAAGCAATAGCATCACAAATTTCACAAATAAAGCATTTTTTTCACTGCATTCTAGTTGTGGT
TTGTCCAAACTCATCAATGTATCTTATCATGTCTGGATCCCCGGGTACCGAGCTCGAATTCGTAATCATG
TCATAGCTGTTTCCTGTGTGAAATTGTTATCCGCTCACAATTCCACACAACATACGAGCCGGAAGCATAA
AGTGTAAAGCCTGGGGTGCCTAATGAGTGAGCTAACTCACATTAATTGCGTTGCGCTCACTGCCCGCTTT
CCAGTCGGGAAACCTGTCGTGCCAGCTGCATTAATGAATCGGCCAACGCGCGGGGAGAGGCGGTTTGCGT
ATTGGGCGCTCTTCCGCTTCCTCGCTCACTGACTCGCTGCGCTCGGTCGTTCGGCTGCGGCGAGCGGTAT
CAGCTCACTCAAAGGCGGTAATACGGTTATCCACAGAATCAGGGGATAACGCAGGAAAGAACATGTGAGC
AAAAGGCCAGCAAAAGGCCAGGAACCGTAAAAAGGCCGCGTTGCTGGCGTTTTTCCATAGGCTCCGCCCC
CCTGACGAGCATCACAAAAATCGACGCTCAAGTCAGAGGTGGCGAAACCCGACAGGACTATAAAGATACC
AGGCGTTTCCCCCTGGAAGCTCCCTCGTGCGCTCTCCTGTTCCGACCCTGCCGCTTACCGGATACCTGTC
CGCCTTTCTCCCTTCGGGAAGCGTGGCGCTTTCTCATAGCTCACGCTGTAGGTATCTCAGTTCGGTGTAG
GTCGTTCGCTCCAAGCTGGGCTGTGTGCACGAACCCCCCGTTCAGCCCGACCGCTGCGCCTTATCCGGTA
ACTATCGTCTTGAGTCCAACCCGGTAAGACACGACTTATCGCCACTGGCAGCAGCCACTGGTAACAGGAT
TAGCAGAGCGAGGTATGTAGGCGGTGCTACAGAGTTCTTGAAGTGGTGGCCTAACTACGGCTACACTAGA
AGAACAGTATTTGGTATCTGCGCTCTGCTGAAGCCAGTTACCTTCGGAAAAAGAGTTGGTAGCTCTTGAT
CCGGCAAACAAACCACCGCTGGTAGCGGTGGTTTTTTTGTTTGCAAGCAGCAGATTACGCGCAGAAAAAA
AGGATCTCAAGAAGATCCTTTGATCTTTTCTACGGGGTCTGACGCTCAGTGGAACGAAAACTCACGTTAA
GGGATTTTGGTCATGAGATTATCAAAAAGGATCTTCACCTAGATCCTTTTAAATTAAAAATGAAGTTTTA
AATCAATCTAAAGTATATATGAGTAAACTTGGTCTGACAGTTACCAATGCTTAATCAGTGAGGCACCTAT
CTCAGCGATCTGTCTATTTCGTTCATCCATAGTTGCCTGACTCCCCGTCGTGTAGATAACTACGATACGG
GAGGGCTTACCATCTGGCCCCAGTGCTGCAATGATACCGCGAGACCCACGCTCACCGGCTCCAGATTTAT
CAGCAATAAACCAGCCAGCCGGAAGGGCCGAGCGCAGAAGTGGTCCTGCAACTTTATCCGCCTCCATCCA
GTCTATTAATTGTTGCCGGGAAGCTAGAGTAAGTAGTTCGCCAGTTAATAGTTTGCGCAACGTTGTTGCC
ATTGCTACAGGCATCGTGGTGTCACGCTCGTCGTTTGGTATGGCTTCATTCAGCTCCGGTTCCCAACGAT
CAAGGCGAGTTACATGATCCCCCATGTTGTGCAAAAAAGCGGTTAGCTCCTTCGGTCCTCCGATCGTTGT
CAGAAGTAAGTTGGCCGCAGTGTTATCACTCATGGTTATGGCAGCACTGCATAATTCTCTTACTGTCATG
CCATCCGTAAGATGCTTTTCTGTGACTGGTGAGTACTCAACCAAGTCATTCTGAGAATAGTGTATGCGGC
GACCGAGTTGCTCTTGCCCGGCGTCAATACGGGATAATACCGCGCCACATAGCAGAACTTTAAAAGTGCT
CATCATTGGAAAACGTTCTTCGGGGCGAAAACTCTCAAGGATCTTACCGCTGTTGAGATCCAGTTCGATG
TAACCCACTCGTGCACCCAACTGATCTTCAGCATCTTTTACTTTCACCAGCGTTTCTGGGTGAGCAAAAA
CAGGAAGGCAAAATGCCGCAAAAAAGGGAATAAGGGCGACACGGAAATGTTGAATACTCATACTCTTCCT
TTTTCAATATTATTGAAGCATTTATCAGGGTTATTGTCTCATGAGCGGATACATATTTGAATGTATTTAG
AAAAATAAACAAATAGGGGTTCCGCGCACATTTCCCCGAAAAGTGCCACCTGACGTCTAAGAAACCATTA
TTATCATGACATTAACCTATAAAAATAGGCGTATCACGAGGCCCTTTCGTCTCGCGCGTTTCGGTGATGA
CGGTGAAAACCTCTGACACATGCAGCTCCCGGAGACGGTCACAGCTTGTCTGTAAGCGGATGCCGGGAGC
AGACAAGCCCGTCAGGGCGCGTCAGCGGGTGTTGGCGGGTGTCGGGGCTGGCTTAACTATGCGGCATCAG
AGCAGATTGTACTGAGAGTGCACCATATGCGGTGTGAAATACCGCACAGATGCGTAAGGAGAAAATACCG
CATCAGGCGCCATTCGCCATTCAGGCTGCGCAACTGTTGGGAAGGGCGATCGGTGCGGGCCTCTTCGCTA
TTACGCCAGCTGGCGAAAGGGGGATGTGCTGCAAGGCGATTAAGTTGGGTAACGCCAGGGTTTTCCCAGT
CACGACGTTGTAAAACGACGGCCAGTGCCAAGTTGGGATCTTTGCATTGGCCCACGGCTCTCAGGATGGG
GATGCTCCCCTTCAGCACCCGGTTCCCCTTGGAAACTGATGGTCCTGGCTCTGTGGCATGGCAGTGGCAC
TGTGAGGAGCCCCCTACCAGCAGCACACAGTGGGGTTGGCACTGCCACGCTCCGGATGCCGCGCTCTGAT
CCAACCCCATAATCAAGGGAACCCGAATTGCCCCATCATTGCCCCCACCACCCCCATCCTGCCGGGCCCT
CACACCCCACGCTGCCTTCTGGTGACATTCCCCAGCCCAAACCCACGGCTTCATGGCTACCGCGGGGCAT
TTCCCATTGCCGCCCCATTATCAGCTCTGCACACCTCCCGCTGTACCCATGCCTCGTGGCTGCCCTTCTT
TGACGTATAATCTTCTAATTAATACCCGGCCTTGTCAAAGTGGAGCACAAACGTTAATTAATTCCCCAGC
AGGCAGGTAATTAACAGTGTGACTCCCTTTTTGCTGCGAGTGGGGCTGATACAGAGAGATGTGGCACTAT
GGAGCCCACGGGGTCCTGGCACTGGGTGCCCACGGAGGTCCCCATGTGCTGCAGTGTCACCGCCTCCGAG
GAGACAGTATTGTCCCTGCGGTGTCCCTGCAGCTCAGCTCTGTCCACAGGGCCACCTCCAGTTTGGAGGG
GACACAATGCAGCCCCGATGCAACCCATCCTCGCAGCATCCCAGGGACAAAGACCCCACTGCAAGACCGC
ACACAGGGCTGGGTCCCGCTCCCCTAATATCTACAGTGCTTCTTGCATGGCCCCTTAATCAATGCAGTTA
ATCAGCATGCGCTCATGCACCGCTCTGGAGCTGCAAAGCCCCTCGCAGCGCTGCTCACCAACACCGCGCA
CCGCCCCGGCCCAGCCTGCAGCACGCGCTGCAAACAGGAAAGAAACAAAATATTGCCCAAATGTAGGCAA
AGGCATTCGGCTGCCTTGACCTCCGCCGGGCCGGGCCCTGCCTGACTCAGCTCCTTACTCAGCGCTCGCT
TCCTCCCTCCGGCTGCCACCGCCGCAGCGCACACCCTGACAAAGAGTGGCCCTTAACGGGCTCTGAGGTG
CACCCAGCAGTGCACTCAGCAGTCCAAGGGCCGGCCTGGAGGTTTGCACCGCTACGTGCTGACATTAGCA
TTGAACTTGGCCCTGGGTAGTGCTGCAGGCCGGGCGGGGTGGGTGTAGAGAGTGCAGCGCGCGTTGCACC
CGGTGCCCCTTCCCCTCCCTTGCATCCCAGCAGGCTGCACCCCAGCACCAGGCCCGTGCATGCATGCTCC
TGGTGTTATTGCAGCCTGGTGCATGCATGCGTCTTGATGGTGCAGCGCTGTGCATGCATCCTCCTTGGTG
TGTAGCAGTCTAGTGCATGCATACCCCTCGGTGTTATTGCTGCTCTGTGCACGCACGCTCATTGTATCAC
TTCATCCCAGTGCATGCACTCACACTGGAGCGATTGCTGCTCGGTGCACGCACACTCATTGTATCACTGC
AGCTCAGTGGCTGCACGCACACCGGTGTTATTGCTGCTCGGTGCGTGCATGCACATCAGTGTCGCTGCAG
CTCAGTGCATGCACGCTCATTGCCCATCGCTATCCCTGCCTCTCCTGCTGGCGCTCCCCGGGAGGTGACT
TCAAGGGGACCGCAGGACCACCTCGGGGGTGGGGGGAGGGCTGCACACGCGGACCCCGCTCCCCCTCCCC
AACAAAGCACTGTGGAATCAAAAAGGGGGGAGGGGGGATGGAGGGGCGCGTCACACCCCCGCCCCACACC
CTCACC
Features (pLannotate 1.2.2; 16 found; start..end, strand, type, name):
      1..275     +  promoter       chicken β-actin promoter: No description available
    276..1245    +  intron         chimeric intron: chimera between introns from chicken β-actin and rabbit β-globin
   1308..2024    +  CDS            EGFP: EGFP is a basic (constitutively fluorescent) green fluorescent protein published in 1996, derived from Aequorea victoria. It is reported to be a rapidly-maturing weak dimer with moderate acid sensitivity.
   2148..4310    +  CDS            KIF1C (fragment): KIF1C_HUMAN - Also known as KIAA0706. Experimental evidence at protein level: Swiss-Prot protein existence level 1. Motor required for the retrograde transport of Golgi vesicles to the endoplasmic reticulum. Has a microtubule plus end-directed motility. From Homo sapiens (Human).
   4347..4432    +  CDS            large T antigen (fragment): large T antigen from SV40 (simian virus 40)
   4455..4589    +  polyA_signal   SV40 poly(A) signal: SV40 polyadenylation signal
   4644..4660    -  protein_bind   lac operator: The lac repressor binds to the lac operator to inhibit transcription in E. coli. This inhibition can be relieved by adding lactose or isopropyl-β-D-thiogalactopyranoside (IPTG). lac repressor encoded by lacI
   4668..4698    -  promoter       lac promoter: promoter for the E. coli lac operon
   4713..4734    -  protein_bind   CAP binding site: CAP binding activates transcription in the presence of cAMP. E. coli catabolite activator protein
   4747..4839    -  CDS            lacI (fragment): lac repressor; lacI; The lac repressor binds to the lac operator to inhibit transcription in E. coli. This inhibition can be relieved by adding lactose or isopropyl-β-D-thiogalactopyranoside (IPTG).
   5022..5610    -  rep_origin     ori: high-copy-number ColE1/pMB1/pBR322/pUC origin of replication
   5781..6641    -  CDS            AmpR: β-lactamase; bla; confers resistance to ampicillin, carbenicillin, and related antibiotics
   6642..6746    -  promoter       AmpR promoter: bla
   6841..6876    +  CDS            rop (fragment): Rop protein, which maintains plasmids at low copy number; rop
   6978..7077    +  misc_feature   bom (fragment): basis of mobility region from pBR322
   7083..7237    -  CDS            lacZα (fragment): LacZα fragment of β-galactosidase; lacZ fragment
