[The description below was written by a language model from this plasmid's Addgene catalogue record and pLannotate feature annotations shown in this document.]
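Description:
pBa.GFP-KIF1Balpha tail 387-1150 is a mammalian expression plasmid of about 9 kb built on the pBa-eGFP backbone. It produces a motorless "tail" fragment of the mouse kinesin-3 family member KIF1Balpha (gene Kif1b) fused to a fluorescent tag. Transcription is driven by the chicken β-actin promoter followed by a chimeric chicken β-actin/rabbit β-globin intron, an arrangement that generally supports strong, sustained expression in mammalian cells. The open reading frame begins with EGFP at the N-terminus and continues into KIF1Balpha residues 387–1150. This is the wild-type sequence lacking the first 386 N-terminal residues, which the construct name treats as leaving only the tail. The automated annotation labels this roughly 2.2 kb coding segment as a fragment of human KIF1C. That label most likely reflects homology among kinesin-3 family members, since the catalogue entry identifies the insert as mouse KIF1Balpha. The transcript is terminated by an SV40 polyadenylation signal, with a short remnant of SV40 large T antigen sequence just upstream.

In bacteria the plasmid replicates from a high-copy ColE1/pUC-type origin and is selected with ampicillin through the β-lactamase gene. The remaining annotations are non-functional cloning-vector remnants: the lac promoter/operator and fragments of lacI, lacZα, rop and bom. No mammalian selection marker is annotated, so the construct appears suited to transient expression. The depositor notes that the pBa backbone is prone to recombination, which is consistent with propagation in a recombination-deficient stable strain.

The associated publication concerns visualizing vesicle-bound kinesins. This fits use of the GFP-tagged tail to image the kinesin's association with its vesicle cargo in living cells without the motor domain.
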