Addgene plasmid #134619: pBa.GFP-KIF1Balpha tail 387-1150
Purpose: Mammalian expression of mouse KIF1Balpha 387-1150
Depositing lab: Marvin Bentley. Depositing organization: Rensselaer Polytechnic Institute. Publication: A novel strategy to visualize vesicle-bound kinesins reveals the diversity of kinesin-mediated transport. Yang R, Bostick Z, Garbouchian A, Luisi J, Banker G, Bentley M. Traffic. 2019 Aug 28. doi: 10.1111/tra.12692. PubMed 31461551.
Backbone
  Vector backbone: pBa-eGFP
  Vector type: Mammalian Expression
Growth in bacteria
  Bacterial resistance: Ampicillin, 100 μg/mL
  Growth temperature: 37°C
  Growth strain: NEB Stable
  Copy number: High Copy
Gene/Insert
  Gene/Insert name: KIF1Balpha
  Species: M. musculus (mouse)
  Mutation: WT with deletion of the 386 N-terminal residues.
  Entrez Gene: Kif1b (a.k.a. A530096N05Rik, AI448212, AI506502, D4Mil, D4Mil1e, KIF1Bp1, KIF1Bp130, KIF1Bp2, KIF1Bp204)
  Promoter: Chicken Beta actin
  Tag / fusion protein: eGFP (N terminal on insert)
  Cloning method: Restriction Enzyme; 5′ cloning site Unknown (unknown if destroyed)
Terms and licenses: Academic/Nonprofit Terms; Industry Terms: Not Available to Industry
Depositor comments: pBa vector is susceptable to recombination and should not be grown in fast growing bacteria or cloned using recombination.
How to cite: pBa.GFP-KIF1Balpha tail 387-1150 was a gift from Marvin Bentley (Addgene plasmid # 134619 ; http://n2t.net/addgene:134619 ; RRID:Addgene_134619)
